>Addgene plasmid #133450 | SpyTag003-MBP | addgene full sequence | sequence record 267039 | Addgene NGS Result
CTCCCTTATGCGACTCCTGCATTAGGAAGCAGCCCAGTAGTAGGTTGAGGCCGTTGAGCACCGCCGCCGC
AAGGAATGGTGCATGCAAGGAGATGGCGCCCAACAGTCCCCCGGCCACGGGGCCTGCCACCATACCCACG
CCGAAACAAGCGCTCATGAGCCCGAAGTGGCGAGCCCGATCTTCCCCATCGGTGATGTCGGCGATATAGG
CGCCAGCAACCGCACCTGTGGCGCCGGTGATGCCGGCCACGATGCGTCCGGCGTAGAGGATCGAGATCTC
GATCCCGCGAAATTAATACGACTCACTATAGGGGAATTGTGAGCGGATAACAATTCCCCTCTAGAAATAA
TTTTGTTTAACTTTAAGAAGGAGATATACCATGGGCAGCAGCCATCATCATCATCATCACAGCAGCGGCC
TGGTGCCGCGCGGCAGCCGTGGCGTGCCTCATATCGTGATGGTGGACGCCTACAAGCGTTACAAGGGTAG
TGGTGAAAGTGGTAAAATCGAAGAAGGTAAACTGGTAATCTGGATTAACGGCGATAAAGGCTATAACGGT
CTCGCTGAAGTCGGTAAGAAATTCGAGAAAGATACCGGAATTAAAGTCACCGTTGAGCATCCGGATAAAC
TGGAAGAGAAATTCCCACAGGTTGCGGCAACTGGCGATGGCCCTGACATTATCTTCTGGGCACACGACCG
CTTTGGTGGCTACGCTCAATCTGGCCTGTTGGCTGAAATCACCCCGGACAAAGCGTTCCAGGACAAGCTG
TATCCGTTTACCTGGGATGCCGTACGTTACAACGGCAAGCTGATTGCTTACCCGATCGCTGTTGAAGCGT
TATCGCTGATTTATAACAAAGATCTGCTGCCGAACCCGCCAAAAACCTGGGAAGAGATCCCGGCGCTGGA
TAAAGAACTGAAAGCGAAAGGTAAGAGCGCGCTGATGTTCAACCTGCAAGAACCGTACTTCACCTGGCCG
CTGATTGCTGCTGACGGGGGTTATGCGTTCAAGTATGAAAACGGCAAGTACGACATTAAAGACGTGGGCG
TGGATAACGCTGGCGCGAAAGCGGGTCTGACCTTCCTGGTTGACCTGATTAAAAACAAACACATGAATGC
AGACACCGATTACTCCATCGCAGAAGCTGCCTTTAATAAAGGCGAAACAGCGATGACCATCAACGGCCCG
TGGGCATGGTCCAACATCGACACCAGCAAAGTGAATTATGGTGTAACGGTACTGCCGACCTTCAAGGGTC
AACCATCCAAACCGTTCGTTGGCGTGCTGAGCGCAGGTATTAACGCCGCCAGTCCGAACAAAGAGCTGGC
AAAAGAGTTCCTCGAAAACTATCTGCTGACTGATGAAGGTCTGGAAGCGGTTAATAAAGACAAACCGCTG
GGTGCCGTAGCGCTGAAGTCTTACGAGGAAGAGTTGGCGAAAGATCCACGTATTGCCGCCACTATGGAAA
ACGCCCAGAAAGGTGAAATCATGCCGAACATCCCGCAGATGTCCGCTTTCTGGTATGCCGTGCGTACTGC
GGTGATCAACGCCGCCAGCGGTCGTCAGACTGTCGATGAAGCCCTGAAAGACGCGCAGACTAATTCGAGC
TCGTAAAAGCTTGCGGCCGCACTCGAGCACCACCACCACCACCACTGAGATCCGGCTGCTAACAAAGCCC
GAAAGGAAGCTGAGTTGGCTGCTGCCACCGCTGAGCAATAACTAGCATAACCCCTTGGGGCCTCTAAACG
GGTCTTGAGGGGTTTTTTGCTGAAAGGAGGAACTATATCCGGATTGGCGAATGGG
[124 nt withheld, positions 1806-1929]
C
[91 nt withheld, positions 1931-2021]
A
[49 nt withheld, positions 2023-2071]
CCTTTGACGTTGGAGTCCACGTTCTTT
[37 nt withheld, positions 2099-2135]
ACCCTATCTCGGTCTATTCTTTTGATTTATAAGGGATTTTGCCGATTTCGGCCTATTGGTTAAAAAATGA
GCTGATTTAACAAAAATTTAACGCGAATTTTAACAAAATATTAACGCTTACAATTTAGGTGGCACTTTTC
GGGGAAATGTGCGCGGAACCCCTATTTGTTTATTTTTCTAAATACATTCAAATATGTATCCGCTCATGAA
TTAATTCTTAGAAAAACTCATCGAGCATCAAATGAAACTGCAATTTATTCATATCAGGATTATCAATACC
ATATTTTTGAAAAAGCCGTTTCTGTAATGAAGGAGAAAACTCACCGAGGCAGTTCCATAGGATGGCAAGA
TCCTGGTATCGGTCTGCGATTCCGACTCGTCCAACATCAATACAACCTATTAATTTCCCCTCGTCAAAAA
TAAGGTTATCAAGTGAGAAATCACCATGAGTGACGACTGAATCCGGTGAGAATGGCAAAAGTTTATGCAT
TTCTTTCCAGACTTGTTCAACAGGCCAGCCATTACGCTCGTCATCAAAATCACTCGCATCAACCAAACCG
TTATTCATTCGTGATTGCGCCTGAGCGAGACGAAATACGCGATCGCTGTTAAAAGGACAATTACAAACAG
GAATCGAATGCAACCGGCGCAGGAACACTGCCAGCGCATCAACAATATTTTCACCTGAATCAGGATATTC
TTCTAATACCTGGAATGCTGTTTTCCCGGGGATCGCAGTGGTGAGTAACCATGCATCATCAGGAGTACGG
ATAAAATGCTTGATGGTCGGAAGAGGCATAAATTCCGTCAGCCAGTTTAGTCTGACCATCTCATCTGTAA
CATCATTGGCAACGCTACCTTTGCCATGTTTCAGAAACAACTCTGGCGCATCGGGCTTCCCATACAATCG
ATAGATTGTCGCACCTGATTGCCCGACATTATCGCGAGCCCATTTATACCCATATAAATCAGCATCCATG
TTGGAATTTAATCGCGGCCTAGAGCAAGACGTTTCCCGTTGAATATGGCTCATAACACCCCTTGTATTAC
TGTTTATGTAAGCAGACAGTTTTATTGTTCATGACCAAAATCCCTTAACGTGAGTTTTCGTTCCACTGAG
CGTCAGACCCCGTAGAAAAGATCAAAGGATCTTCTTGAGATCCTTTTTTTCTGCGCGTAATCTGCTGCTT
GCAAACAAAAAAACCACCGCTACCAGCGGTGGTTTGTTTGCCGGATCAAGAGCTACCAACTCTTTTTCCG
AAGGTAACTGGCTTCAGCAGAGCGCAGATACCAAATACTGTCCTTCTAGTGTAGCCGTAGTTAGGCCACC
ACTTCAAGAACTCTGTAGCACCGCCTACATACCTCGCTCTGCTAATCCTGTTACCAGTGGCTGCTGCCAG
TGGCGATAAGTCGTGTCTTACCGGGTTGGACTCAAGACGATAGTTACCGGATAAGGCGCAGCGGTCGGGC
TGAACGGGGGGTTCGTGCACACAGCCCAGCTTGGAGCGAACGACCTACACCGAACTGAGATACCTACAGC
GTGAGCTATGAGAAAGCGCCACGCTTCCCGAAGGGAGAAAGGCGGACAGGTATCCGGTAAGCGGCAGGGT
CGGAACAGGAGAGCGCACGAGGGAGCTTCCAGGGGGAAACGCCTGGTATCTTTATAGTCCTGTCGGGTTT
CGCCACCTCTGACTTGAGCGTCGATTTTTGTGATGCTCGTCAGGGGGGCGGAGCCTATGGAAAAACGCCA
GCAACGCGGCCTTTTTACGGTTCCTGGCCTTTTGCTGGCCTTTTGCTCACATGTTCTTTCCTGCGTTATC
CCCTGATTCTGTGGATAACCGTATTACCGCCTTTGAGTGAGCTGATACCGCTCGCCGCAGCCGAACGACC
GAGCGCAGCGAGTCAGTGAGCGAGGAAGCGGAAGAGCGCCTGATGCGGTATTTTCTCCTTACGCATCTGT
GCGGTATTTCACACCGCAATGGTGCACTCTCAGTACAATCTGCTCTGATGCCGCATAGTTAAGCCAGTAT
ACACTCCGCTATCGCTACGTGACTGGGTCATGGCTGCGCCCCGACACCCGCCAACACCCGCTGACGCGCC
CTGACGGGCTTGTCTGCTCCCGGCATCCGCTTACAGACAAGCTGTGACCGTCTCCGGGAGCTGCATGTGT
CAGAGGTTTTCACCGTCATCACCGAAACGCGCGAGGCAGCTGCGGTAAAGCTCATCAGCGTGGTCGTGAA
GCGATTCACAGATGTCTGCCTGTTCATCCGCGTCCAGCTCGTTGAGTTTCTCCAGAAGCGTTAATGTCTG
GCTTCTGATAAAGCGGGCCATGTTAAGGGCGGTTTTTTCCTGTTTGGTCACTGATGCCTCCGTGTAAGGG
GGATTTCTGTTCATGGGGGTAATGATACCGATGAAACGAGAGAGGATGCTCACGATACGGGTTACTGATG
ATGAACATGCCCGGTTACTGGAACGTTGTGAGGGTAAACAACTGGCGGTATGGATGCGGCGGGACCAGAG
AAAAATCACTCAGGGTCAATGCCAGCGCTTCGTTAATACAGATGTAGGTGTTCCACAGGGTAGCCAGCAG
CATCCTGCGATGCAGATCCGGAACATAATGGTGCAGGGCGCTGACTTCCGCGTTTCCAGACTTTACGAAA
CACGGAAACCGAAGACCATTCATGTTGTTGCTCAGGTCGCAGACGTTTTGCAGCAGCAGTCGCTTCACGT
TCGCTCGCGTATCGGTGATTCATTCTGCTAACCAGTAAGGCAACCCCGCCAGCCTAGCCGGGTCCTCAAC
GACAGGAGCACGATCATGCGCACCCGTGGGGCCGCCATGCCGGCGATAATGGCCTGCTTCTCGCCGAAAC
GTTTGGTGGCGGGACCAGTGACGAAGGCTTGAGCGAGGGCGTGCAAGATTCCGAATACCGCAAGCGACAG
GCCGATCATCGTCGCGCTCCAGCGAAAGCGGTCCTCGCCGAAAATGACCCAGAGCGCTGCCGGCACCTGT
CCTACGAGTTGCATGATAAAGAAGACAGTCATAAGTGCGGCGACGATAGTCATGCCCCGCGCCCACCGGA
AGGAGCTGACTGGGTTGAAGGCTCTCAAGGGCATCGGTCGAGATCCCGGTGCCTAATGAGTGAGCTAACT
TACATTAATTGCGTTGCGCTCACTGCCCGCTTTCCAGTCGGGAAACCTGTCGTGCCAGCTGCATTAATGA
ATCGGCCAACGCGCGGGGAGAGGCGGTTTGCGTATTGGGCGCCAGGGTGGTTTTTCTTTTCACCAGTGAG
ACGGGCAACAGCTGATTGCCCTTCACCGCCTGGCCCTGAGAGAGTTGCAGCAAGCGGTCCACGCTGGTTT
GCCCCAGCAGGCGAAAATCCTGTTTGATGGTGGTTAACGGCGGGATATAACATGAGCTGTCTTCGGTATC
GTCGTATCCCACTACCGAGATATCCGCACCAACGCGCAGCCCGGACTCGGTAATGGCGCGCATTGCGCCC
AGCGCCATCTGATCGTTGGCAACCAGCATCGCAGTGGGAACGATGCCCTCATTCAGCATTTGCATGGTTT
GTTGAAAACCGGACATGGCACTCCAGTCGCCTTCCCGTTCCGCTATCGGCTGAATTTGATTGCGAGTGAG
ATATTTATGCCAGCCAGCCAGACGCAGACGCGCCGAGACAGAACTTAATGGGCCCGCTAACAGCGCGATT
TGCTGGTGACCCAATGCGACCAGATGCTCCACGCCCAGTCGCGTACCGTCTTCATGGGAGAAAATAATAC
TGTTGATGGGTGTCTGGTCAGAGACATCAAGAAATAACGCCGGAACATTAGTGCAGGCAGCTTCCACAGC
AATGGCATCCTGGTCATCCAGCGGATAGTTAATGATCAGCCCACTGACGCGTTGCGCGAGAAGATTGTGC
ACCGCCGCTTTACAGGCTTCGACGCCGCTTCGTTCTACCATCGACACCACCACGCTGGCACCCAGTTGAT
CGGCGCGAGATTTAATCGCCGCGACAATTTGCGACGGCGCGTGCAGGGCCAGACTGGAGGTGGCAACGCC
AATCAGCAACGACTGTTTGCCCGCCAGTTGTTGTGCCACGCGGTTGGGAATGTAATTCAGCTCCGCCATC
GCCGCTTCCACTTTTTCCCGCGTTTTCGCAGAAACGTGGCTGGCCTGGTTCACCACGCGGGAAACGGTCT
GATAAGAGACACCGGCATACTCTGCGACATCGTATAACGTTACTGGTTTCACATTCACCACCCTGAATTG
ACTCTCTTCCGGGCGCTATCATGCCATACCGCGAAAGGTTTTGCGCCATTCGATGGTGTCCGGGATCTCG
ACGCT
Features (pLannotate 1.2.2; 21 found; start..end, strand, type, name):
    294..312     +  promoter       T7 promoter: promoter for bacteriophage T7 RNA polymerase
    313..337     +  protein_bind   lac operator: The lac repressor binds to the lac operator to inhibit transcription in E. coli. This inhibition can be relieved by adding lactose or isopropyl-β-D-thiogalactopyranoside (IPTG). lac repressor encoded by lacI
    352..374     +  RBS            RBS: efficient ribosome binding site from bacteriophage T7 gene 10 (Olins and Rangwala, 1989)
    393..409     +  CDS            capTEV™ (fragment): composite tag for in vivo biotinylation, TEV protease cleavage, and 6xHis tagging
    420..437     +  CDS            thrombin site: thrombin recognition and cleavage site
    504..1601    +  CDS            MBP: maltose binding protein from E. coli; malE (mutated); This version of the gene does not encode a signal sequence, so MBP will remain in the cytosol.
   1638..1655    +  CDS            9xHis (fragment): 9xHis affinity tag
   1665..1714    +  CDS            SET1 (fragment): solubility-enhancement tag derived from T7 phage gene 10B
   1722..1769    +  terminator     T7 terminator: transcription terminator for bacteriophage T7 RNA polymerase
   1806..2234    +  rep_origin     f1 ori (sequence partly withheld): f1 bacteriophage origin of replication; arrow indicates direction of (+) strand synthesis
   2287..2344    +  promoter       AmpR promoter (fragment): bla
   2353..3168    -  CDS            KanR: aminoglycoside phosphotransferase; aph(3')-Ia; confers resistance to kanamycin in bacteria or G418 (Geneticin®) in eukaryotes
   3290..3878    +  rep_origin     ori: high-copy-number ColE1/pMB1/pBR322/pUC origin of replication
   4064..4203    -  misc_feature   bom: basis of mobility region from pBR322
   4305..4496    -  CDS            rop: Rop protein, which maintains plasmids at low copy number; rop
   4513..4893    +  CDS            YPB1_ECOLX: Protein predicted: Swiss-Prot protein existence level 4. From Escherichia coli.
   4965..5256    -  CDS            TcR (fragment): tetracycline efflux protein; tet; confers resistance to tetracycline
   5271..5292    -  protein_bind   CAP binding site: CAP binding activates transcription in the presence of cAMP. E. coli catabolite activator protein
   5305..6387    -  CDS            lacI: lac repressor; lacI; The lac repressor binds to the lac operator to inhibit transcription in E. coli. This inhibition can be relieved by adding lactose or isopropyl-β-D-thiogalactopyranoside (IPTG).
   6388..6465    -  promoter       lacI promoter: lacI
   6473..272     -  CDS            TcR (fragment) (across the origin): tetracycline efflux protein; tet; confers resistance to tetracycline
