[The description below was written by a language model from this plasmid's Addgene catalogue record and pLannotate feature annotations shown in this document.]
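Description:
SpyTag003-MBP is a bacterial expression plasmid built on the pET28a backbone (about 6.5 kb in total) for producing a SpyTag003–maltose binding protein fusion in the E. coli cytoplasm. It is propagated through a ColE1/pBR322-type origin and selected with kanamycin via the aph(3')-Ia resistance gene. The catalogue lists it as high copy, although the annotated backbone also retains the rop gene and bom region typical of pBR322-derived pET vectors. An f1 origin is present, and short tetracycline-resistance fragments and a partial AmpR promoter appear to be non-functional backbone remnants.

Expression is driven by a T7 promoter followed by a lac operator and the T7 gene 10 ribosome binding site. The plasmid-borne lacI gene supplies repressor, so transcription is held off until IPTG induction in a host that provides T7 RNA polymerase, and a T7 terminator closes the unit. The open reading frame begins with the backbone His6 tag and a thrombin cleavage site. This is followed by the synthetic SpyTag003 peptide, which is joined through a short flexible Gly/Ser-rich linker to the N-terminus of MBP. The MBP version lacks a signal sequence and therefore stays cytosolic. SpyTag003 itself is not picked up by the automated annotation but would sit in the unannotated gap between the thrombin site and MBP. A His-tag fragment annotated downstream of MBP is probably the vector's optional C-terminal tag, and the record does not say whether it is translated.

SpyTag003 is an engineered peptide that forms a spontaneous covalent bond with its SpyCatcher003 protein partner. This soluble, easily purified fusion therefore suits use as a model substrate for testing such coupling reactions.
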