Addgene plasmid #133450: SpyTag003-MBP
Purpose: Expresses SpyTag003-MBP (maltose binding protein) in bacterial cytoplasm
Depositing lab: Mark Howarth. Depositing organization: University of Oxford. Publication: Approaching infinite affinity through engineering of peptide-protein interaction. Keeble AH, Turkki P, Stokes S, Khairil Anuar INA, Rahikainen R, Hytonen VP, Howarth M. Proc Natl Acad Sci U S A. 2019 Dec 10. pii: 1909653116. doi: 10.1073/pnas.1909653116. PubMed 31822621.
Backbone
  Vector backbone: pET28a
  Backbone size w/o insert (bp): 5369
  Total vector size (bp): 6480
  Vector type: Bacterial Expression
Growth in bacteria
  Bacterial resistance: Kanamycin, 50 μg/mL
  Growth temperature: 37°C
  Growth strain: DH5alpha
  Copy number: High Copy
Gene/Insert
  Gene/Insert name: SpyTag003-MBP
  Species: Synthetic
  Insert size (bp): 1203
  Mutation: Peptide tag added to N-terminus of MBP via a GSGESG linker
  Promoter: T7
  Tag / fusion protein: His6 (N terminal on backbone); Thrombin cleavage site (N terminal on insert)
  Cloning method: Restriction Enzyme; 5′ cloning site NdeI (destroyed during cloning); 3′ cloning site HindIII (not destroyed)
  Sequencing primers: 5′ T7F; 3′ T7R
Terms and licenses: Academic/Nonprofit Terms; Industry Terms: Not Available to Industry
How to cite: SpyTag003-MBP was a gift from Mark Howarth (Addgene plasmid # 133450 ; http://n2t.net/addgene:133450 ; RRID:Addgene_133450)
