>Addgene plasmid #133450 | SpyTag003-MBP | depositor partial sequence | sequence record 256437 | SpyTag003-MBP gene including His tag 1236 bp
ATGGGCAGCAGCCATCATCATCATCATCACAGCAGCGGCCTGGTGCCGCGCGGCAGCCGTGGCGTGCCTC
ATATCGTGATGGTGGACGCCTACAAGCGTTACAAGGGTAGTGGTGAAAGTGGTAAAATCGAAGAAGGTAA
ACTGGTAATCTGGATTAACGGCGATAAAGGCTATAACGGTCTCGCTGAAGTCGGTAAGAAATTCGAGAAA
GATACCGGAATTAAAGTCACCGTTGAGCATCCGGATAAACTGGAAGAGAAATTCCCACAGGTTGCGGCAA
CTGGCGATGGCCCTGACATTATCTTCTGGGCACACGACCGCTTTGGTGGCTACGCTCAATCTGGCCTGTT
GGCTGAAATCACCCCGGACAAAGCGTTCCAGGACAAGCTGTATCCGTTTACCTGGGATGCCGTACGTTAC
AACGGCAAGCTGATTGCTTACCCGATCGCTGTTGAAGCGTTATCGCTGATTTATAACAAAGATCTGCTGC
CGAACCCGCCAAAAACCTGGGAAGAGATCCCGGCGCTGGATAAAGAACTGAAAGCGAAAGGTAAGAGCGC
GCTGATGTTCAACCTGCAAGAACCGTACTTCACCTGGCCGCTGATTGCTGCTGACGGGGGTTATGCGTTC
AAGTATGAAAACGGCAAGTACGACATTAAAGACGTGGGCGTGGATAACGCTGGCGCGAAAGCGGGTCTGA
CCTTCCTGGTTGACCTGATTAAAAACAAACACATGAATGCAGACACCGATTACTCCATCGCAGAAGCTGC
CTTTAATAAAGGCGAAACAGCGATGACCATCAACGGCCCGTGGGCATGGTCCAACATCGACACCAGCAAA
GTGAATTATGGTGTAACGGTACTGCCGACCTTCAAGGGTCAACCATCCAAACCGTTCGTTGGCGTGCTGA
GCGCAGGTATTAACGCCGCCAGTCCGAACAAAGAGCTGGCAAAAGAGTTCCTCGAAAACTATCTGCTGAC
TGATGAAGGTCTGGAAGCGGTTAATAAAGACAAACCGCTGGGTGCCGTAGCGCTGAAGTCTTACGAGGAA
GAGTTGGCGAAAGATCCACGTATTGCCGCCACTATGGAAAACGCCCAGAAAGGTGAAATCATGCCGAACA
TCCCGCAGATGTCCGCTTTCTGGTATGCCGTGCGTACTGCGGTGATCAACGCCGCCAGCGGTCGTCAGAC
TGTCGATGAAGCCCTGAAAGACGCGCAGACTAATTCGAGCTCGTAA
